Addgene plasmid #169947: pFastBac HTB DPP9S D808N
Purpose: Purification of catalytically-dead DPP9S from insect cells
Depositing lab: Hao Wu. Depositing organization: Boston Children's Hospital. Publication: DPP9 sequesters the C terminus of NLRP1 to repress inflammasome activation. Hollingsworth LR, Sharif H, Griswold AR, Fontana P, Mintseris J, Dagbay KB, Paulo JA, Gygi SP, Bachovchin DA, Wu H. Nature. 2021 Mar 17. pii: 10.1038/s41586-021-03350-4. doi: 10.1038/s41586-021-03350-4. PubMed 33731932.
Backbone
  Vector backbone: pFastBac HTB
  Vector type: Insect Expression
Growth in bacteria
  Bacterial resistance: Ampicillin, 100 μg/mL
  Growth temperature: 37°C
  Growth strain: DH5alpha
  Copy number: High Copy
Gene/Insert
  Gene/Insert name: DPP9 (alt name: DPP9S)
  Species: H. sapiens (human)
  Mutation: D808N
  Entrez Gene: DPP9 (a.k.a. DP9, DPLP9, DPP IX, DPRP-2, DPRP2, HATIS, IMD111)
  Promoter: polyhedrin
  Tag / fusion protein: HIS-TEV (N terminal on insert)
  Cloning method: Restriction Enzyme; 5′ cloning site Unknown (unknown if destroyed)
  Sequencing primers: 5′ polyhedrin-fwd; 3′ SV40pA-R
Terms and licenses: Academic/Nonprofit Terms; Industry Terms: Not Available to Industry
How to cite: pFastBac HTB DPP9S D808N was a gift from Hao Wu (Addgene plasmid # 169947 ; http://n2t.net/addgene:169947 ; RRID:Addgene_169947)
