[The description below was written by a language model from this plasmid's Addgene catalogue record and pLannotate feature annotations shown in this document.]
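Description:
pFastBac HTB DPP9S D808N is a baculovirus donor (transfer) plasmid of about 7.4 kb built on the pFastBac HTB backbone for expressing a protein in insect cells. It is maintained in E. coli as a high-copy plasmid through a ColE1/pUC-type origin and is selected with ampicillin via the β-lactamase gene; an f1 phage origin is also present. As in other Bac-to-Bac-style donor vectors, the expression cassette and a gentamicin acetyltransferase marker (driven from a class 1 integron Pc promoter) lie between the Tn7R and Tn7L ends of a mini-Tn7 element. This arrangement allows the whole segment to be transposed into a bacmid carrying a Tn7 attachment site, from which recombinant baculovirus is then generated. A few short annotations (lacZα, RSF ori, bom, large T antigen fragments) appear to be backbone remnants rather than functional parts.

The payload is the human DPP9 coding sequence, described as the short isoform DPP9S, carrying a D808N substitution that the record says renders the enzyme catalytically dead. DPP9 is a dipeptidyl peptidase that removes N-terminal dipeptides from substrates with Pro or Ala at position 2, and it restrains NLRP1 and CARD8 inflammasome activation. Transcription is driven by the strong, very late polyhedrin promoter from Autographa californica nucleopolyhedrovirus and terminated by an SV40 polyadenylation signal. An N-terminal polyhistidine tag followed by a TEV protease site permits metal-affinity purification and subsequent tag removal. The stated use is purification of inactive DPP9S from insect cells. Such protein suits biochemical or structural work where binding must be separated from catalysis, as in the associated study of DPP9 sequestering the NLRP1 C terminus. The cloning sites used for the insert are not recorded.
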