Features (pLannotate 1.2.2; 18 found; start..end, strand, type, name):
    345..373     -  promoter       Pc promoter: intI1 (promoter lies within the coding sequence); class 1 integron promoter
    351..698     -  CDS            YPR2_ECOLX (fragment): Protein predicted: Swiss-Prot protein existence level 4. From Escherichia coli.
    725..816     +  promoter       polyhedrin promoter: polh from Autographa californica; promoter for the baculovirus polyhedrin gene
    881..900     +  CDS            8xHis (fragment): 8xHis affinity tag
    922..942     +  CDS            TEV site: tobacco etch virus (TEV) protease recognition and cleavage site
    955..3543    +  CDS            DPP9: DPP9_HUMAN - Also known as DPRP2. Experimental evidence at protein level: Swiss-Prot protein existence level 1. Dipeptidyl peptidase that cleaves off N-terminal dipeptides from proteins having a Pro or Ala residue at position 2 (PubMed:12662155, PubMed:16475979, PubMed:19667070, PubMed:30291141, PubMed:29382749). Acts as an inhibitor of caspase-1-dependent monocyte and macrophage pyroptosis: inhibits pyroptosis by preventing activation of NLRP1 and CARD8 via an unknown mechanism (PubMed:27820798, PubMed:30291141, PubMed:29967349, PubMed:31525884, PubMed:32796818). From Homo sapiens (Human).
   3603..3686    +  CDS            large T antigen (fragment): large T antigen from SV40 (simian virus 40)
   3709..3843    +  polyA_signal   SV40 poly(A) signal: SV40 polyadenylation signal
   3872..4037    -  mobile_element Tn7L: mini-Tn7 element (left end of the Tn7 transposon) Tn7
   4200..4216    +  CDS            lacZα (fragment): LacZα fragment of β-galactosidase; lacZ fragment
   4221..4675    +  rep_origin     f1 ori (sequence partly withheld): f1 bacteriophage origin of replication; arrow indicates direction of (+) strand synthesis
   4701..4805    +  promoter       AmpR promoter: bla
   4806..5666    +  CDS            AmpR: β-lactamase; bla; confers resistance to ampicillin, carbenicillin, and related antibiotics
   5837..6425    +  rep_origin     ori: high-copy-number ColE1/pMB1/pBR322/pUC origin of replication
   6484..6617    +  rep_origin     RSF ori (fragment): Plasmids containing the RSF 1030 origin of replication can be propagated in E. coli cells that contain additional plasmids with compatible origins.
   6622..6673    -  misc_feature   bom (fragment): basis of mobility region from pBR322
   6741..6965    -  mobile_element Tn7R: mini-Tn7 element (right end of the Tn7 transposon) Tn7
   7032..175     -  CDS            GmR (across the origin): gentamycin acetyltransferase; aacC1; confers resistance to gentamycin
>Addgene plasmid #169947 | pFastBac HTB DPP9S D808N | addgene full sequence | sequence record 332601 | Addgene NGS Result
GGGAGTAGGTGGCTACGTCTCCGAACTCACGACCGAAAAGATCAAGAGCAGCCCGCATGGATTTGACTTG
GTCAGGGCCGAGCCTACATGTGCGAATGATGCCCATACTTGAGCCACCTAACTTTGTTTTAGGGCGACTG
CCCTGCTGCGTAACATCGTTGCTGCTCCATAACATCAAACATCGACCCACGGCGTAACGCGCTTGCTGCT
TGGATGCCCGAGGCATAGACTGTACAAAAAAACAGTCATAACAAGCCATGAAAACCGCCACTGCGCCGTT
ACCACCGCTGCGTTCGGTCAAGGTTCTGGACCAGTTGCGTGAGCGCATACGCTACTTGCATTACAGTTTA
CGAACCGAACAGGCTTATGTCAACTGGGTTCGTGCCTTCATCCGTTTCCACGGTGTGCGTCACCCGGCAA
CCTTGGGCAGCAGCGAAGTCGAGGCATTTCTGTCCTGGCTGGCGAACGAGCGCAAGGTTTCGGTCTCCAC
GCATCGTCAGGCATTGGCGGCCTTGCTGTTCTTCTACGGCAAGGTGCTGTGCACGGATCTGCCCTGGCTT
CAGGAGATCGGAAGACCTCGGCCGTCGCGGCGCTTGCCGGTGGTGCTGACCCCGGATGAAGTGGTTCGCA
TCCTCGGTTTTCTGGAAGGCGAGCATCGTTTGTTCGCCCAGGACTCTAGCTATAGTTCTAGTGGTTGGCT
ACGTATACTCCGGAATATTAATAGATCATGGAGATAATTAAAATGATAACCATCTCGCAAATAAATAAGT
ATTTTACTGTTTTCGTAACAGTTTTGTAATAAAAAAACCTATAAATATTCCGGATTATTCATACCGTCCC
ACCATCGGGCGCGGATCTCGGTCCGAAACCATGTCGTACTACCATCACCATCACCATCACGATTACGATA
TCCCAACGACCGAAAACCTGTATTTTCAGGGCGCCATGGGATCCATGGCCACCACCGGGACCCCAACGGC
CGACCGAGGCGACGCAGCCGCCACAGATGACCCGGCCGCCCGCTTCCAGGTGCAGAAGCACTCGTGGGAC
GGGCTCCGGAGCATCATCCACGGCAGCCGCAAGTACTCGGGCCTCATTGTCAACAAGGCGCCCCACGACT
TCCAGTTTGTGCAGAAGACGGATGAGTCTGGGCCCCACTCCCACCGCCTCTACTACCTGGGAATGCCATA
TGGCAGCCGAGAGAACTCCCTCCTCTACTCTGAGATTCCCAAGAAGGTCCGGAAAGAGGCTCTGCTGCTC
CTGTCCTGGAAGCAGATGCTGGATCATTTCCAGGCCACGCCCCACCATGGGGTCTACTCTCGGGAGGAGG
AGCTGCTGAGGGAGCGGAAACGCCTGGGGGTCTTCGGCATCACCTCCTACGACTTCCACAGCGAGAGTGG
CCTCTTCCTCTTCCAGGCCAGCAACAGCCTCTTCCACTGCCGCGACGGCGGCAAGAACGGCTTCATGGTG
TCCCCTATGAAACCGCTGGAAATCAAGACCCAGTGCTCAGGGCCCCGGATGGACCCCAAAATCTGCCCTG
CCGACCCTGCCTTCTTCTCCTTCATCAATAACAGCGACCTGTGGGTGGCCAACATCGAGACAGGCGAGGA
GCGGCGGCTGACCTTCTGCCACCAAGGTTTATCCAATGTCCTGGATGACCCCAAGTCTGCGGGTGTGGCC
ACCTTCGTCATACAGGAAGAGTTCGACCGCTTCACTGGGTACTGGTGGTGCCCCACAGCCTCCTGGGAAG
GTTCAGAGGGCCTCAAGACGCTGCGAATCCTGTATGAGGAAGTCGATGAGTCCGAGGTGGAGGTCATTCA
CGTCCCCTCTCCTGCGCTAGAAGAAAGGAAGACGGACTCGTATCGGTACCCCAGGACAGGCAGCAAGAAT
CCCAAGATTGCCTTGAAACTGGCTGAGTTCCAGACTGACAGCCAGGGCAAGATCGTCTCGACCCAGGAGA
AGGAGCTGGTGCAGCCCTTCAGCTCGCTGTTCCCGAAGGTGGAGTACATCGCCAGGGCCGGGTGGACCCG
GGATGGCAAATACGCCTGGGCCATGTTCCTGGACCGGCCCCAGCAGTGGCTCCAGCTCGTCCTCCTCCCC
CCGGCCCTGTTCATCCCGAGCACAGAGAATGAGGAGCAGCGGCTAGCCTCTGCCAGAGCTGTCCCCAGGA
ATGTCCAGCCGTATGTGGTGTACGAGGAGGTCACCAACGTCTGGATCAATGTTCATGACATCTTCTATCC
CTTCCCCCAATCAGAGGGAGAGGACGAGCTCTGCTTTCTCCGCGCCAATGAATGCAAGACCGGCTTCTGC
CATTTGTACAAAGTCACCGCCGTTTTAAAATCCCAGGGCTACGATTGGAGTGAGCCCTTCAGCCCCGGGG
AAGATGAATTTAAGTGCCCCATTAAGGAAGAGATTGCTCTGACCAGCGGTGAATGGGAGGTTTTGGCGAG
GCACGGCTCCAAGATCTGGGTCAATGAGGAGACCAAGCTGGTGTACTTCCAGGGCACCAAGGACACGCCG
CTGGAGCACCACCTCTACGTGGTCAGCTATGAGGCGGCCGGCGAGATCGTACGCCTCACCACGCCCGGCT
TCTCCCATAGCTGCTCCATGAGCCAGAACTTCGACATGTTCGTCAGCCACTACAGCAGCGTGAGCACGCC
GCCCTGCGTGCACGTCTACAAGCTGAGCGGCCCCGACGACGACCCCCTGCACAAGCAGCCCCGCTTCTGG
GCTAGCATGATGGAGGCAGCCAGCTGCCCCCCGGATTATGTTCCTCCAGAGATCTTCCATTTCCACACGC
GCTCGGATGTGCGGCTCTACGGCATGATCTACAAGCCCCACGCCTTGCAGCCAGGGAAGAAGCACCCCAC
CGTCCTCTTTGTATATGGAGGCCCCCAGGTGCAGCTGGTGAATAACTCCTTCAAAGGCATCAAGTACTTG
CGGCTCAACACACTGGCCTCCCTGGGCTACGCCGTGGTTGTGATTGACGGCAGGGGCTCCTGTCAGCGAG
GGCTTCGGTTCGAAGGGGCCCTGAAAAACCAAATGGGCCAGGTGGAGATCGAGGACCAGGTGGAGGGCCT
GCAGTTCGTGGCCGAGAAGTATGGCTTCATCGACCTGAGCCGAGTTGCCATCCATGGCTGGTCCTACGGG
GGCTTCCTCTCGCTCATGGGGCTAATCCACAAGCCCCAGGTGTTCAAGGTGGCCATCGCGGGTGCCCCGG
TCACCGTCTGGATGGCCTACGACACAGGGTACACTGAGCGCTACATGGACGTCCCTGAGAACAACCAGCA
CGGCTATGAGGCGGGTTCCGTGGCCCTGCACGTGGAGAAGCTGCCCAATGAGCCCAACCGCTTGCTTATC
CTCCACGGCTTCCTGAACGAAAACGTGCACTTTTTCCACACAAACTTCCTCGTCTCCCAACTGATCCGAG
CAGGGAAACCTTACCAGCTCCAGATCTACCCCAACGAGAGACACAGTATTCGCTGCCCCGAGTCGGGCGA
GCACTATGAAGTCACGTTGCTGCACTTTCTACAGGAATACCTCTAGTCTAGAGCCTGCAGTCTCGAGGCA
TGCGGTACCAAGCTTGTCGAGAAGTACTAGAGGATCATAATCAGCCATACCACATTTGTAGAGGTTTTAC
TTGCTTTAAAAAACCTCCCACACCTCCCCCTGAACCTGAAACATAAAATGAATGCAATTGTTGTTGTTAA
CTTGTTTATTGCAGCTTATAATGGTTACAAATAAAGCAATAGCATCACAAATTTCACAAATAAAGCATTT
TTTTCACTGCATTCTAGTTGTGGTTTGTCCAAACTCATCAATGTATCTTATCATGTCTGGATCTGATCAC
TGATATCGCCTAGGAGATCCGAACCAGATAAGTGAAATCTAGTTCCAAACTATTTTGTCATTTTTAATTT
TCGTATTAGCTTACGACGCTACACCCAGTTCCCATCTATTTTGTCACTCTTCCCTAAATAATCCTTAAAA
ACTCCATTTCCACCCCTCCCAGTTCCCAACTATTTTGTCCGCCCACAGCGGGGCATTTTTCTTCCTGTTA
TGTTTTTAATCAAACATCCTGCCAACTCCATGTGACAAACCGTCATCTTCGGCTACTTTTTCTCTGTCAC
AGAATGAAAATTTTTCTGTCATCTCTTCGTTATTAATGTTTGTAATTGACTGAATATCAACGCTTATTTG
CAGCCTGAATGGCGAATGGG
[124 nt withheld, positions 4221-4344]
C
[91 nt withheld, positions 4346-4436]
A
[49 nt withheld, positions 4438-4486]
CCTTTGACGTTGGAGTCCACGTTCTT
[37 nt withheld, positions 4513-4549]
ACCCTATCTCGGTCTATTCTTTTGATTTATAAGGGATTTTGCCGATTTCGGCCTATTGGTTAAAAAATGA
GCTGATTTAACAAAAATTTAACGCGAATTTTAACAAAATATTAACGCTTACAATTTAGGTGGCACTTTTC
GGGGAAATGTGCGCGGAACCCCTATTTGTTTATTTTTCTAAATACATTCAAATATGTATCCGCTCATGAG
ACAATAACCCTGATAAATGCTTCAATAATATTGAAAAAGGAAGAGTATGAGTATTCAACATTTCCGTGTC
GCCCTTATTCCCTTTTTTGCGGCATTTTGCCTTCCTGTTTTTGCTCACCCAGAAACGCTGGTGAAAGTAA
AAGATGCTGAAGATCAGTTGGGTGCACGAGTGGGTTACATCGAACTGGATCTCAACAGCGGTAAGATCCT
TGAGAGTTTTCGCCCCGAAGAACGTTTTCCAATGATGAGCACTTTTAAAGTTCTGCTATGTGGCGCGGTA
TTATCCCGTATTGACGCCGGGCAAGAGCAACTCGGTCGCCGCATACACTATTCTCAGAATGACTTGGTTG
AGTACTCACCAGTCACAGAAAAGCATCTTACGGATGGCATGACAGTAAGAGAATTATGCAGTGCTGCCAT
AACCATGAGTGATAACACTGCGGCCAACTTACTTCTGACAACGATCGGAGGACCGAAGGAGCTAACCGCT
TTTTTGCACAACATGGGGGATCATGTAACTCGCCTTGATCGTTGGGAACCGGAGCTGAATGAAGCCATAC
CAAACGACGAGCGTGACACCACGATGCCTGTAGCAATGGCAACAACGTTGCGCAAACTATTAACTGGCGA
ACTACTTACTCTAGCTTCCCGGCAACAATTAATAGACTGGATGGAGGCGGATAAAGTTGCAGGACCACTT
CTGCGCTCGGCCCTTCCGGCTGGCTGGTTTATTGCTGATAAATCTGGAGCCGGTGAGCGTGGGTCTCGCG
GTATCATTGCAGCACTGGGGCCAGATGGTAAGCCCTCCCGTATCGTAGTTATCTACACGACGGGGAGTCA
GGCAACTATGGATGAACGAAATAGACAGATCGCTGAGATAGGTGCCTCACTGATTAAGCATTGGTAACTG
TCAGACCAAGTTTACTCATATATACTTTAGATTGATTTAAAACTTCATTTTTAATTTAAAAGGATCTAGG
TGAAGATCCTTTTTGATAATCTCATGACCAAAATCCCTTAACGTGAGTTTTCGTTCCACTGAGCGTCAGA
CCCCGTAGAAAAGATCAAAGGATCTTCTTGAGATCCTTTTTTTCTGCGCGTAATCTGCTGCTTGCAAACA
AAAAAACCACCGCTACCAGCGGTGGTTTGTTTGCCGGATCAAGAGCTACCAACTCTTTTTCCGAAGGTAA
CTGGCTTCAGCAGAGCGCAGATACCAAATACTGTTCTTCTAGTGTAGCCGTAGTTAGGCCACCACTTCAA
GAACTCTGTAGCACCGCCTACATACCTCGCTCTGCTAATCCTGTTACCAGTGGCTGCTGCCAGTGGCGAT
AAGTCGTGTCTTACCGGGTTGGACTCAAGACGATAGTTACCGGATAAGGCGCAGCGGTCGGGCTGAACGG
GGGGTTCGTGCACACAGCCCAGCTTGGAGCGAACGACCTACACCGAACTGAGATACCTACAGCGTGAGCT
ATGAGAAAGCGCCACGCTTCCCGAAGGGAGAAAGGCGGACAGGTATCCGGTAAGCGGCAGGGTCGGAACA
GGAGAGCGCACGAGGGAGCTTCCAGGGGGAAACGCCTGGTATCTTTATAGTCCTGTCGGGTTTCGCCACC
TCTGACTTGAGCGTCGATTTTTGTGATGCTCGTCAGGGGGGCGGAGCCTATGGAAAAACGCCAGCAACGC
GGCCTTTTTACGGTTCCTGGCCTTTTGCTGGCCTTTTGCTGGCCTTTTGCTCACATGTTCTTTCCTGCGT
TATCCCCTGATTCTGTGGATAACCGTATTACCGCCTTTGAGTGAGCTGATACCGCTCGCCGCAGCCGAAC
GACCGAGCGCAGCGAGTCAGTGAGCGAGGAAGCGGAAGAGCGCCTGATGCGGTATTTTCTCCTTACGCAT
CTGTGCGGTATTTCACACCGCATAGACCAGCCGCGTAACCTGGCAAAATCGGTTACGGTTGAGTAATAAA
TGGATGCCCTGCGTAAGCGGGTGTGGGCGGACAATAAAGTCTTAAACTGAACAAAATAGATCTAAACTAT
GACAATAAAGTCTTAAACTAGACAGAATAGTTGTAAACTGAAATCAGTCCAGTTATGCTGTGAAAAAGCA
TACTGGACTTTTGTTATGGCTAAAGCAAACTCTTCATTTTCTGAAGTGCAAATTGCCCGTCGTATTAAAG
AGGGGCGTGGCCAAGGGCATGGTAAAGACTATATTCGCGGCGTTGTGACAATTTACCGAACAACTCCGCG
GCCGGGAAGCCGATCTCGGCTTGAACGAATTGTTAGGTGGCGGTACTTGGGTCGATATCAAAGTGCATCA
CTTCTTCCCGTATGCCCAACTTTGTATAGAGAGCCACTGCGGGATCGTCACCGTAATCTGCTTGCACGTA
GATCACATAAGCACCAAGCGCGTTGGCCTCATGCTTGAGGAGATTGATGAGCGCGGTGGCAATGCCCTGC
CTCCGGTGCTCGCCGGAGACTGCGAGATCATAGATATAGATCTCACTACGCGGCTGCTCAAACTTGGGCA
GAACGTAAGCCGCGAGAGCGCCAACAACCGCTTCTTGGTCGAAGGCAGCAAGCGCGATGAATGTCTTACT
ACGGAGCAAGTTCCCGAGGTAATCGGAGTCCGGCTGATGTT
