>Addgene plasmid #169947 | pFastBac HTB DPP9S D808N | depositor partial sequence | sequence record 329272 | Insert sequence
ATGGCCACCACCGGGACCCCAACGGCCGACCGAGGCGACGCAGCCGCCACAGATGACCCGGCCGCCCGCT
TCCAGGTGCAGAAGCACTCGTGGGACGGGCTCCGGAGCATCATCCACGGCAGCCGCAAGTACTCGGGCCT
CATTGTCAACAAGGCGCCCCACGACTTCCAGTTTGTGCAGAAGACGGATGAGTCTGGGCCCCACTCCCAC
CGCCTCTACTACCTGGGAATGCCATATGGCAGCCGAGAGAACTCCCTCCTCTACTCTGAGATTCCCAAGA
AGGTCCGGAAAGAGGCTCTGCTGCTCCTGTCCTGGAAGCAGATGCTGGATCATTTCCAGGCCACGCCCCA
CCATGGGGTCTACTCTCGGGAGGAGGAGCTGCTGAGGGAGCGGAAACGCCTGGGGGTCTTCGGCATCACC
TCCTACGACTTCCACAGCGAGAGTGGCCTCTTCCTCTTCCAGGCCAGCAACAGCCTCTTCCACTGCCGCG
ACGGCGGCAAGAACGGCTTCATGGTGTCCCCTATGAAACCGCTGGAAATCAAGACCCAGTGCTCAGGGCC
CCGGATGGACCCCAAAATCTGCCCTGCCGACCCTGCCTTCTTCTCCTTCATCAATAACAGCGACCTGTGG
GTGGCCAACATCGAGACAGGCGAGGAGCGGCGGCTGACCTTCTGCCACCAAGGTTTATCCAATGTCCTGG
ATGACCCCAAGTCTGCGGGTGTGGCCACCTTCGTCATACAGGAAGAGTTCGACCGCTTCACTGGGTACTG
GTGGTGCCCCACAGCCTCCTGGGAAGGTTCAGAGGGCCTCAAGACGCTGCGAATCCTGTATGAGGAAGTC
GATGAGTCCGAGGTGGAGGTCATTCACGTCCCCTCTCCTGCGCTAGAAGAAAGGAAGACGGACTCGTATC
GGTACCCCAGGACAGGCAGCAAGAATCCCAAGATTGCCTTGAAACTGGCTGAGTTCCAGACTGACAGCCA
GGGCAAGATCGTCTCGACCCAGGAGAAGGAGCTGGTGCAGCCCTTCAGCTCGCTGTTCCCGAAGGTGGAG
TACATCGCCAGGGCCGGGTGGACCCGGGATGGCAAATACGCCTGGGCCATGTTCCTGGACCGGCCCCAGC
AGTGGCTCCAGCTCGTCCTCCTCCCCCCGGCCCTGTTCATCCCGAGCACAGAGAATGAGGAGCAGCGGCT
AGCCTCTGCCAGAGCTGTCCCCAGGAATGTCCAGCCGTATGTGGTGTACGAGGAGGTCACCAACGTCTGG
ATCAATGTTCATGACATCTTCTATCCCTTCCCCCAATCAGAGGGAGAGGACGAGCTCTGCTTTCTCCGCG
CCAATGAATGCAAGACCGGCTTCTGCCATTTGTACAAAGTCACCGCCGTTTTAAAATCCCAGGGCTACGA
TTGGAGTGAGCCCTTCAGCCCCGGGGAAGATGAATTTAAGTGCCCCATTAAGGAAGAGATTGCTCTGACC
AGCGGTGAATGGGAGGTTTTGGCGAGGCACGGCTCCAAGATCTGGGTCAATGAGGAGACCAAGCTGGTGT
ACTTCCAGGGCACCAAGGACACGCCGCTGGAGCACCACCTCTACGTGGTCAGCTATGAGGCGGCCGGCGA
GATCGTACGCCTCACCACGCCCGGCTTCTCCCATAGCTGCTCCATGAGCCAGAACTTCGACATGTTCGTC
AGCCACTACAGCAGCGTGAGCACGCCGCCCTGCGTGCACGTCTACAAGCTGAGCGGCCCCGACGACGACC
CCCTGCACAAGCAGCCCCGCTTCTGGGCTAGCATGATGGAGGCAGCCAGCTGCCCCCCGGATTATGTTCC
TCCAGAGATCTTCCATTTCCACACGCGCTCGGATGTGCGGCTCTACGGCATGATCTACAAGCCCCACGCC
TTGCAGCCAGGGAAGAAGCACCCCACCGTCCTCTTTGTATATGGAGGCCCCCAGGTGCAGCTGGTGAATA
ACTCCTTCAAAGGCATCAAGTACTTGCGGCTCAACACACTGGCCTCCCTGGGCTACGCCGTGGTTGTGAT
TGACGGCAGGGGCTCCTGTCAGCGAGGGCTTCGGTTCGAAGGGGCCCTGAAAAACCAAATGGGCCAGGTG
GAGATCGAGGACCAGGTGGAGGGCCTGCAGTTCGTGGCCGAGAAGTATGGCTTCATCGACCTGAGCCGAG
TTGCCATCCATGGCTGGTCCTACGGGGGCTTCCTCTCGCTCATGGGGCTAATCCACAAGCCCCAGGTGTT
CAAGGTGGCCATCGCGGGTGCCCCGGTCACCGTCTGGATGGCCTACGACACAGGGTACACTGAGCGCTAC
ATGGACGTCCCTGAGAACAACCAGCACGGCTATGAGGCGGGTTCCGTGGCCCTGCACGTGGAGAAGCTGC
CCAATGAGCCCAACCGCTTGCTTATCCTCCACGGCTTCCTGAACGAAAACGTGCACTTTTTCCACACAAA
CTTCCTCGTCTCCCAACTGATCCGAGCAGGGAAACCTTACCAGCTCCAGATCTACCCCAACGAGAGACAC
AGTATTCGCTGCCCCGAGTCGGGCGA
